Addgene plasmid #99210: pDB038
Purpose: Accessory plasmid for PACE of PylRS variants
Depositing lab: David Liu. Depositing organization: Harvard University. Publication: Continuous directed evolution of aminoacyl-tRNA synthetases. Bryson DI, Fan C, Guo LT, Miller C, Soll D, Liu DR. Nat Chem Biol. 2017 Oct 16. doi: 10.1038/nchembio.2474. PubMed 29035361.
Backbone
  Vector backbone: ColE1
  Backbone manufacturer: David Liu Lab
  Backbone size w/o insert (bp): 2343
  Total vector size (bp): 6601
  Vector type: Bacterial Expression
Growth in bacteria
  Bacterial resistance: Spectinomycin, 50 μg/mL
  Growth temperature: 37°C
  Growth strain: DH5alpha
  Copy number: High Copy
Gene/Insert
  Gene/Insert name: Ppsp [SD8] gIII(P29*), luxAB; PproK pylT
  Species: Synthetic
  Insert size (bp): 4258
  Mutation: amber codons at position 29 gIII
  Promoter: Ppsp and PproK
  Cloning method: Ligation Independent Cloning
  Sequencing primers: 5′ n/a; 3′ n/a
Terms and licenses: Academic/Nonprofit Terms; Industry Terms: Not Available to Industry
How to cite: pDB038 was a gift from David Liu (Addgene plasmid # 99210 ; http://n2t.net/addgene:99210 ; RRID:Addgene_99210)
