[The description below was written by a language model from this plasmid's Addgene catalogue record and pLannotate feature annotations shown in this document.]
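Description:
pDB038 is a 6.6 kb bacterial accessory plasmid built for phage-assisted continuous evolution (PACE) of pyrrolysyl-tRNA synthetase (PylRS) variants in E. coli. It replicates from a ColE1-type origin and is catalogued as high copy, although the annotated backbone also retains the pBR322-derived bom region, a rop gene (normally associated with reduced copy number) and a small mbeC fragment. Selection is by spectinomycin through the aadA (SmR) aminoglycoside adenylyltransferase, which appears to be driven by a fragment of the bla (AmpR) promoter. A short chloramphenicol acetyltransferase fragment is also annotated and is presumably a non-functional cloning remnant.

The synthetic payload contains two expression units. In the first, the phage shock promoter (Ppsp), with a ribosome-binding site designated SD8, drives M13 gene III carrying an amber stop codon at position 29, followed by the luxA and luxB bacterial luciferase subunits. An rrnB T1 terminator sits upstream and likely insulates the cassette from backbone read-through. In the second unit, the proK promoter expresses pylT, the amber suppressor tRNA partner of PylRS, which corresponds to the annotated tRNA followed by a bacterial terminator.

Together these parts couple phage propagation to synthetase activity. Ppsp responds to phage infection, but full-length pIII, the minor coat protein needed for infectious M13 progeny, is made only if a PylRS variant supplied in trans charges the tRNA so that the amber codon is suppressed. In PACE that variant would normally be encoded on a gene III-deficient selection phage, though the record does not describe one. The downstream luxAB genes give a luminescence readout of cassette expression.
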