Features (pLannotate 1.2.2; 13 found; start..end, strand, type, name):
      8..596     +  rep_origin     ori: high-copy-number ColE1/pMB1/pBR322/pUC origin of replication
    782..922     -  misc_feature   bom: basis of mobility region from pBR322
   1024..1215    -  CDS            rop: Rop protein, which maintains plasmids at low copy number; rop
   1256..1312    +  CDS            mbeC (fragment): MBEC_ECOLX - Experimental evidence at protein level: Swiss-Prot protein existence level 1. Required for efficient mobilization of ColE1 plasmid and is thus essential to promote the specific transfer of the plasmid during conjugation. Probably functions by inducing DNA bending, helping the MbeA relaxase to melt the DNA around the nic site and cleave the phosphodiester bond. Binds specifically double-stranded DNA (dsDNA) containing the ColE1 oriT but does not recognize the inverted repeat (IR). From Escherichia coli.
   1327..1371    +  terminator     rrnB T1 terminator: transcription terminator T1 from the E. coli rrnB gene
   1591..2864    +  CDS            M13 gene III (fragment) (sequence partly withheld): pIII; III; minor coat protein
   2864..3943    +  CDS            luxA (sequence partly withheld): LUXA1_PHOLU - Experimental evidence at protein level: Swiss-Prot protein existence level 1. Light-emitting reaction in luminous bacteria. From Photorhabdus luminescens (Xenorhabdus luminescens).
   4007..4987    +  CDS            LuxB: LuxB luciferase subunit; luxB; from the Photorhabdus luminescens bioluminescence operon
   5275..5343    +  ncRNA          tRNA: Accession: RF00005 - tRNA
   5366..5395    +  terminator     bacterial terminator (fragment): putative bacterial transcription terminator
   5481..5540    -  CDS            CmR (fragment): chloramphenicol acetyltransferase; cat; confers resistance to chloramphenicol
   5685..6476    -  CDS            SmR: aminoglycoside adenylyltransferase (Murphy, 1985); aadA; confers resistance to spectinomycin and streptomycin
   6477..6562    -  promoter       AmpR promoter (fragment): bla
>Addgene plasmid #99210 | pDB038 | addgene full sequence | sequence record 192356 | Addgene NGS Result
TAGGCCGTTGAGATCCTTTTTTTCTGCGCGTAATCTGCTGCTTGCAAACAAAAAAACCACCGCTACCAGC
GGTGGTTTGTTTGCCGGATCAAGAGCTACCACCTCTTTTTCCGAAGGTAACTGGCTTCAGCAGAGCGCAG
ATACCAAATACTGTCCTTCTAGTGTAGCCGTAGTTAGGCCACCACTTCAAGAACTCTGTAGCACCGCCTA
CATACCTCGCTCTGCTAATCCTGTTACCAGTGGCTGCTGCCAGTGGCGATAAGTCGTGTCTTACCGGGTT
GGACTCAAGACGATAGTTACCGGATAAGGCGCAGCGGTCGGGCTGAACGGGGGGTTCGTGCACACAGCCC
AGCTTGGAGCGAACGACCTACACCGAACTGAGATACCTACAGCGTGAGCTATGAGAAAGCGCCACGCTTC
CCGAAGGGAGAAAGGCGGACAGGTATCCGGTAAGCGGCAGGGTCGGAACAGGAGAGCGCACGAGGGAGCT
TCCAGGGGGAAACGCCTGGTATCTTTATAGTCCTGTCGGGTTTCGCCACCTCTGACTTGAGCGTCGATTT
TTGTGATGCTCGTCAGGGGGGCGGAGCCTATGGAAAAACGCCAGCAACGCGGCCTTTTTACGGTTCCTGG
CCTTTTGCTGGCCTTTTGCTCACATGTTCTTTCCTGCGTTATCCCCTGATTCTGTGGATAACCGTATTAC
CGCCTTTGAGTGAGCTGATACCGCTCGCCGCAGCCGAACGACCGAGCGCAGCGAGTCAGTGAGCGAGGAA
GCGGAAGAGCGCCTGATGCGGTATTTTCTCCTTACGCATCTGTGCGGTATTTCACACCGCATATGGTGCA
CTCTCAGTACAATCTGCTCTGATGCCGCATAGTTAAGCCAGTATACACTCCGCTATCGCTACGTGACTGG
GTCATGGCTGCGCCCCGACACCCGCCAACACCCGCTGACGCGCCCTGACGGGCTTGTCTGCTCCCGGCAT
CCGCTTACAGACAAGCTGTGACCGTCTCCGGGAGCTGCATGTGTCAGAGGTTTTCACCGTCATCACCGAA
ACGCGCGAGGCAGCTGCGGTAAAGCTCATCAGCGTGGTCGTGAAGCGATTCACAGATGTCTGCCTGTTCA
TCCGCGTCCAGCTCGTTGAGTTTCTCCAGAAGCGTTAATGTCTGGCTTCTGATAAAGCGGGCCATGTTAA
GGGCGGTTTTTTCCTGTTTGGTCACTGATGCCTCCGTGTAAGGGGGATTTCTGTTCATGGGGGTAATGAT
ACCGATGAAACGAGAGAGGATGCTCACGATACGGGTTACTGATGATGAACAAAGAGGACATCCGGTCAAA
TAAAACGAAAGGCTCAGTCGAAAGACTGGGCCTTTCGTTTTGCTGAGGAGACTTAGGGACCCTGATGAAA
TTCGCCACTTGTTAGTGTAATTCGCTAACTCATCCTGGCATGTTGCTGTTGATTCTTCAATCAGATCTTT
ATAAATCAAAAAGATAAAAAATTGGCACGCAAATTGTATTAACAGTTCAGCAGGACAATCCTGAACGCAG
AAATCAAGAGGACAACATTACCTGCAGGTGCAGTAAGGAGGAAAAAAAAA
[83 nt withheld, positions 1591-1673]
TAG
[98 nt withheld, positions 1677-1774]
A
[305 nt withheld, positions 1776-2080]
G
[176 nt withheld, positions 2082-2257]
CCAATCGTCTGACCTGCCTCAACCTCCTGTC
[82 nt withheld, positions 2289-2370]
GCTCTGAGGGA
[161 nt withheld, positions 2382-2542]
T
[41 nt withheld, positions 2544-2584]
T
[62 nt withheld, positions 2586-2647]
A
[35 nt withheld, positions 2649-2683]
CCTCCCTCAATCGGTTGAATGTCGCCCTTTTGTCTTTGGCGCTGGTAAACCTTACGAGTTCAGTATCGAC
TGCGATAAGATCAACCTGTTCCGC
[50 nt withheld, positions 2778-2827]
T
[37 nt withheld, positions 2829-2865]
GAAATTTGGAAACTTTTTGCTTACATACCAACCTCCCCAATTTTCCCAAACAGAGGTAATGAAACGTTTG
GTTAAATTAGGTCGCATCTCTGAGGAGTGTGGTTTTGATACCGTATGGTTACTGGAGCATCATTTCACGG
AGTTTGGTTTGCTTGGTAACCCTTATGTCGCTGCTGCATATTTACTTGGCGCGACTAAAAAATTGAATGT
AGGAACTGCCGCTATTGTTCTTCCCACAGCCCATCCAGTACGCCAACTTGAAGATGTGAATTTATTGGAT
CAAATGTCAAAAGGACGATTTCGGTTTGGTATTTGCCGAGGGCTTTACAACAAGGACTTTCGCGTATTCG
GCACAGATATGAATAACAGTCGCGCCTTAGCGGAATGCTGGTACGGGCTGATAAAGAATGGCATGACAGA
GGGATATATGGAAGCTGATAATGAACATATCAAGTTCCATAAGGTAAAAGTAAACCCCGCGGCGTATAGC
AGAGGTGGCGCACCGGTTTATGTGGTGGCTGAATCAGCTTCGACGACTGAGTGGGCTGCTCAATTTGGCC
TACCGATGATATTAAGTTGGATTATAAATACTAACGAAAAGAAAGCACAACTTGAGCTTTATAATGAAGT
GGCTCAAGAATATGGGCACGATATTCATAATATCGACCATTGCTTATCATATATAACATCTGTAGATCAT
GACTCAATTAAAGCGAAAGAGATTTGCCGGAAATTTCTGGGGCATTGGTATGATTCTTATGTGAATGCTA
CGACTATTTTTGATGATTCAGACCAAACAAGAGGTTATGATTTCAATAAAGGGCAGTGGCGTGACTTTGT
ATTAAAAGGACATAAAGATACTAATCGCCGTATTGATTACAGTTACGAAATCAATCCCGTGGGAACGCCG
CAGGAATGTATTGACATAATTCAAAAAGACATTGATGCTACAGGAATATCAAATATTTGTTGTGGATTTG
AAGCTAATGGAACAGTAGACGAAATTATTGCTTCCATGAAGCTCTTCCAGTCTGATGTCATGCCATTTCT
TAAAGAAAAACAACGTTCGCTATTATATTATGGCGGTGGCGGTAGCGGCGGTGGCGGTAGCGGCGGTGGC
GGTAGCGGCGGTGGCGGTAGCAAATTTGGATTGTTCTTCCTTAACTTCATCAATTCAACAACTGTTCAAG
AACAGAGTATAGTTCGCATGCAGGAAATAACGGAGTATGTTGATAAGTTGAATTTTGAACAGATTTTAGT
GTATGAAAATCATTTTTCAGATAATGGTGTTGTCGGCGCTCCTCTGACTGTTTCTGGTTTTCTGCTCGGT
TTAACAGAGAAAATTAAAATTGGTTCATTAAATCACATCATTACAACTCATCATCCTGTCCGCATAGCGG
AGGAAGCTTGCTTATTGGATCAGTTAAGTGAAGGGAGATTTATTTTAGGGTTTAGTGATTGCGAAAAAAA
AGATGAAATGCATTTTTTTAATCGCCCGGTTGAATATCAACAGCAACTATTTGAAGAGTGTTATGAAATC
ATTAACGATGCTTTAACAACAGGCTATTGTAATCCAGATAACGATTTTTATAGCTTCCCTAAAATATCTG
TAAATCCCCATGCTTATACGCCAGGCGGACCTCGGAAATATGTAACAGCAACCAGTCATCATATTGTTGA
GTGGGCGGCCAAAAAAGGTATTCCTCTCATCTTTAAGTGGGATGATTCTAATGATGTTAGATATGAATAT
GCTGAAAGATATAAAGCCGTTGCGGATAAATATGACGTTGACCTATCAGAGATAGACCATCAGTTAATGA
TATTAGTTAACTATAACGAAGATAGTAATAAAGCTAAACAAGAGACGCGTGCATTTATTAGTGATTATGT
TCTTGAAATGCACCCTAATGAAAATTTCGAAAATAAACTTGAAGAAATAATTGCAGAAAACGCTGTCGGA
AATTATACGGAGTGTATAACTGCGGCTAAGTTGGCAATTGAAAAGTGTGGTGCGAAAAGTGTATTGCTGT
CCTTTGAACCAATGAATGATTTGATGAGCCAAAAAAATGTAATCAATATTGTTGATGATAATATTAAGAA
GTACCACACGGAATATACCTAAACGGAGCCAATGTACGCAAAAAACCCCGCTTCAGCGGGGTTTTTTCGC
CAAAAAAAACCCCGCCCTGTCAGGGGCGGGGTTTTTTTTTAGGGCCCTACTGACTGTCCGTGTGCTTCTC
AAATGCCTGAGGCCAGTTTGCTCAGGCTCTCCCCGTGGAGGTAATAATTGACGATATGATCAGTGCACGG
CTAACTAAGCGGCCTGCTGACTTTCTCGCCGATCAAAAGGCATTTTGCTATTAAGGGATTGACGAGGGCG
TATCTGCGCAGTAAGATGCGCCCCGCATTCGGAAACCTGATCATGTAGATCGAATGGACTCTAAATCCGT
TCAGCCGGGTTAGATTCCCGGGGTTTCCGCCAGGATCCGTCGACCTGCAGATCCTTAGCGAAAGCTAAGG
ATTTTTTTTAAGCTTCTGCCATTCATCCGCTTATTATCACTTATTCAGGCGTAGCAACCAGGCGTTTAAG
GGCACCAATAACTGCCTTAAAAAAATTACGCCCCGCCCTGCCACTCATCGCAGTACTGTTGTAATTCATT
AAGCATTCTGCCGACGTTCATCGGATCCCGGGCCCGTCGACTGCAGAGGCCTGCATGCAAGCTTGGCGTA
ATCATGATGGACTTAATTAACGGCACTCCTCAGCAAATATAATGACCCTCTTGATAACCCAAGAGGGCAT
TTTTTAATGCCCATGGCGTTTATTTGCCGACTACCTTGGTGATCTCGCCTTTCACGTAGTGGACAAATTC
TTCCAACTGATCTGCGCGCGAGGCCAAGCGATCTTCTTCTTGTCCAAGATAAGCCTGTCTAGCTTCAAGT
ATGACGGGCTGATACTGGGCCGGCAGGCGCTCCATTGCCCAGTCGGCAGCGACATCCTTCGGCGCGATTT
TGCCGGTTACTGCGCTGTACCAAATGCGGGACAACGTAAGCACTACATTTCGCTCATCGCCAGCCCAGTC
GGGCGGCGAGTTCCATAGCGTTAAGGTTTCATTTAGCGCCTCAAATAGATCCTGTTCAGGAACCGGATCA
AAGAGTTCCTCCGCCGCTGGACCTACCAAGGCAACGCTATGTTCTCTTGCTTTTGTCAGCAAGATAGCCA
GATCAATGTCGATCGTGGCTGGCTCGAAGATACCTGCAAGAATGTCATTGCGCTGCCATTCTCCAAATTG
CAGTTCGCGCTTAGCTGGATAACGCCACGGAATGATGTCGTCGTGCACAACAATGGTGACTTCTACAGCG
CGGAGAATCTCGCTCTCTCCAGGGGAAGCCGAAGTTTCCAAAAGGTCGTTGATCAAAGCTCGCCGCGTTG
TTTCATCAAGCCTTACGGTCACCGTAACCAGCAAATCAATATCACTGTGTGGCTTCAGGCCGCCATCCAC
TGCGGAGCCGTACAAATGTACGGCCAGCAACGTCGGTTCGAGATGGCGCTCGATGACGCCAACTACCTCT
GATAGTTGAGTCGATACTTCGGCGATCACCGCTTCCCTCATACTCTTCCTTTTTCAATATTATTGAAGCA
TTTATCAGGGTTATTGTTTCATGAGCGTATACATATTTGAATGTATTTAGAAAAATATTAATTGCGTTGC
GCTCACTGCCCGCTTTCCAGGCCAAA
